Addgene plasmid #201677: GG-EBNA-MIR302-3g-EEA-2g-PGK-Puro
Purpose: EBNA episome plasmid for U6 promoter-driven expression of 3 gRNAs targeting miRNA302/367 (Addgene #201960) and 2 gRNAs targeting EEA-motif (Addgene #102898). Includes PGK-puro selection cassette
Depositing lab: Timo Otonkoski. Depositing organization: University of Helsinki. Publication: CRISPR activation enables high-fidelity reprogramming into human pluripotent stem cells. Sokka J, Yoshihara M, Kvist J, Laiho L, Warren A, Stadelmann C, Jouhilahti EM, Kilpinen H, Balboa D, Katayama S, Kyttala A, Kere J, Otonkoski T, Weltner J, Trokovic R. Stem Cell Reports. 2022 Feb 8;17(2):413-426. doi: 10.1016/j.stemcr.2021.12.017. Epub 2022 Jan 20. PubMed 35063129.
Backbone
  Vector backbone: GG-EBNA
  Vector type: Mammalian Expression, CRISPR
  Selectable markers: Puromycin
Growth in bacteria
  Bacterial resistance: Ampicillin, 100 μg/mL
  Growth temperature: 37°C
  Growth strain: DH5alpha
  Copy number: High Copy
Gene/Insert
  Gene/Insert name: MIR302-3g-EEA-2g-PGK-Puro
  gRNA/shRNA sequence: 3 MIR302/367 and 2 EEA gRNAs, see full sequence
  Species: H. sapiens (human)
  Promoter: U6
  Cloning method: Restriction Enzyme; 5′ cloning site XbaI (unknown if destroyed); 3′ cloning site NotI (unknown if destroyed)
  Sequencing primers: 5′ T7
Terms and licenses: Academic/Nonprofit Terms; Industry Terms: Not Available to Industry
How to cite: GG-EBNA-MIR302-3g-EEA-2g-PGK-Puro was a gift from Timo Otonkoski (Addgene plasmid # 201677 ; http://n2t.net/addgene:201677 ; RRID:Addgene_201677)
