[The description below was written by a language model from this plasmid's Addgene catalogue record and pLannotate feature annotations shown in this document.]
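Description:
GG-EBNA-MIR302-3g-EEA-2g-PGK-Puro is a roughly 10.9 kb mammalian CRISPR guide-expression plasmid built on the GG-EBNA episomal backbone. In E. coli it is maintained at high copy through a ColE1/pUC-type origin and selected with ampicillin via the β-lactamase gene. In human cells it persists as a non-integrating episome, because it carries the Epstein-Barr virus oriP replication origin together with the EBNA1 coding sequence. EBNA1 binds oriP to drive replication and retention of the plasmid in dividing cells. The short EBV gene fragments flagged next to EBNA1 and oriP look like flanking viral sequence carried along with these elements rather than functional payload.

The insert is a tandem array of five guide cassettes, each pairing a human U6 RNA polymerase III promoter with a Streptococcus pyogenes Cas9 gRNA scaffold. According to the record, three guides target the human miR-302/367 locus and two target the EEA motif. No Cas9 or dCas9 effector is annotated, so that component must be supplied from a separate construct. Downstream of the array, a mouse PGK promoter drives puromycin N-acetyltransferase, which allows selection of transfected mammalian cells. Two loxP sites in the same orientation bracket the PGK-puro and EBNA1 region, an arrangement that would in principle permit Cre-mediated excision of that segment, although the record does not describe such a use. A short AAV2 ITR fragment and small lacZα fragments between the cassettes appear to be cloning remnants.

The associated publication concerns CRISPR activation-based reprogramming of human cells into pluripotent stem cells. This points to the plasmid's use as a multiplexed guide source for activating these targets during reprogramming.
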