Features (pLannotate 1.2.2; 38 found; start..end, strand, type, name):
      1..22      +  protein_bind   CAP binding site: CAP binding activates transcription in the presence of cAMP. E. coli catabolite activator protein
     37..67      +  promoter       lac promoter: promoter for the E. coli lac operon
     75..91      +  protein_bind   lac operator: The lac repressor binds to the lac operator to inhibit transcription in E. coli. This inhibition can be relieved by adding lactose or isopropyl-β-D-thiogalactopyranoside (IPTG). lac repressor encoded by lacI
    134..152     +  promoter       T7 promoter: promoter for bacteriophage T7 RNA polymerase
    158..192     -  misc_feature   MCS (fragment): pUC18/19 multiple cloning site
    192..213     +  misc_feature   MCS (fragment): multiple cloning site
    218..237     -  CDS            lacZα (fragment): LacZα fragment of β-galactosidase; lacZ fragment
    236..476     +  promoter       U6 promoter: RNA polymerase III promoter for human U6 snRNA
    506..581     +  misc_RNA       gRNA scaffold: guide RNA scaffold for the Streptococcus pyogenes CRISPR/Cas9 system
    613..631     -  CDS            lacZα (fragment): LacZα fragment of β-galactosidase; lacZ fragment
    630..870     +  promoter       U6 promoter: RNA polymerase III promoter for human U6 snRNA
    900..975     +  misc_RNA       gRNA scaffold: guide RNA scaffold for the Streptococcus pyogenes CRISPR/Cas9 system
   1007..1025    -  CDS            lacZα (fragment): LacZα fragment of β-galactosidase; lacZ fragment
   1024..1264    +  promoter       U6 promoter: RNA polymerase III promoter for human U6 snRNA
   1294..1369    +  misc_RNA       gRNA scaffold: guide RNA scaffold for the Streptococcus pyogenes CRISPR/Cas9 system
   1400..1418    -  CDS            lacZα (fragment): LacZα fragment of β-galactosidase; lacZ fragment
   1421..1657    +  promoter       U6 promoter: RNA polymerase III promoter for human U6 snRNA
   1681..1756    +  misc_RNA       gRNA scaffold: guide RNA scaffold for the Streptococcus pyogenes CRISPR/Cas9 system
   1785..1806    -  CDS            lacZα (fragment): LacZα fragment of β-galactosidase; lacZ fragment
   1805..2045    +  promoter       U6 promoter: RNA polymerase III promoter for human U6 snRNA
   2069..2144    +  misc_RNA       gRNA scaffold: guide RNA scaffold for the Streptococcus pyogenes CRISPR/Cas9 system
   2185..2272    +  repeat_region  AAV2 ITR (fragment): inverted terminal repeat of adeno-associated virus serotype 2 inverted
   2302..2335    -  protein_bind   loxP: Cre-mediated recombination occurs in the 8-bp core sequence (GCATACAT). Cre recombinase
   2396..2895    +  promoter       PGK promoter: mouse phosphoglycerate kinase 1 promoter
   2935..3534    +  CDS            PuroR (fragment): puromycin N-acetyltransferase; pac from Streptomyces; confers resistance to puromycin
   3601..3945    +  CDS            BRRF2_EBVB9 (fragment): Protein inferred from homology: Swiss-Prot protein existence level 3. From Epstein-Barr virus (strain B95-8) (HHV-4) (Human herpesvirus 4).
   3983..5908    +  CDS            EBNA1: Epstein-Barr nuclear antigen 1, also known as EBNA-1 crucial for latent viral infection, and for episomal amplification of vectors containing the oriP origin (Okita et al., 2013)
   5991..6059    +  CDS            gL (fragment): GL_EBVB9 - Experimental evidence at protein level: Swiss-Prot protein existence level 1. The heterodimer glycoprotein H-glycoprotein L is required for the fusion of viral and plasma membranes leading to virus entry into the host cell. Acts as a functional inhibitor of gH and maintains gH in an inhibited form. Upon binding to host integrins, gL dissociates from gH leading to activation of the viral fusion glycoproteins gB and gH. Fusion of EBV with B-lymphocytes requires the additional receptor- binding protein gp42, which forms a complex with gH/gL. The heterodimer gH/gL targets also host EPHA
   6076..6109    -  protein_bind   loxP: Cre-mediated recombination occurs in the 8-bp core sequence (GCATACAT). Cre recombinase
   6143..6295    +  CDS            gL (fragment): GL_EBVA8 - Experimental evidence at protein level: Swiss-Prot protein existence level 1. The heterodimer glycoprotein H-glycoprotein L is required for the fusion of viral and plasma membranes leading to virus entry into the host cell. Acts as a functional inhibitor of gH and maintains gH in an inhibited form. Upon binding to host integrins, gL dissociates from gH leading to activation of the viral fusion glycoproteins gB and gH. The heterodimer gH/gL targets also host EPHA2 to promote viral entry. From Epstein-Barr virus (strain AG876) (HHV-4) (Human herpesvirus 4).
   6296..8085    +  rep_origin     oriP: Epstein-Barr virus oriP replication origin (Yates et al., 2000)
   8541..8637    +  rep_origin     M13 ori (fragment): M13 bacteriophage origin of replication; arrow indicates direction of (+) strand synthesis
   8638..8687    -  misc_feature   bom (fragment): basis of mobility region from pBR322
   8789..8824    -  CDS            rop (fragment): Rop protein, which maintains plasmids at low copy number; rop
   8919..9023    +  promoter       AmpR promoter: bla
   9024..9884    +  CDS            AmpR: β-lactamase; bla; confers resistance to ampicillin, carbenicillin, and related antibiotics
  10055..10643   +  rep_origin     ori: high-copy-number ColE1/pMB1/pBR322/pUC origin of replication
  10826..10918   +  CDS            lacI (fragment): lac repressor; lacI; The lac repressor binds to the lac operator to inhibit transcription in E. coli. This inhibition can be relieved by adding lactose or isopropyl-β-D-thiogalactopyranoside (IPTG).
>Addgene plasmid #201677 | GG-EBNA-MIR302-3g-EEA-2g-PGK-Puro | addgene full sequence | sequence record 395330 | Addgene NGS Result
TAATGTGAGTTAGCTCACTCATTAGGCACCCCAGGCTTTACACTTTATGCTTCCGGCTCGTATGTTGTGT
GGAATTGTGAGCGGATAACAATTTCACACAGGAAACAGCTATGACCATGATTACGCCAAGCTCTAATACG
ACTCACTATAGGGAGACAAGCTTGCATGCCTGCAGGTCGACTCTAGAGGATCTCGAGCTCAAGCTTCGAA
TTCCCCCTGTAAAACGACGGCCAGTGAGGGCCTATTTCCCATGATTCCTTCATATTTGCATATACGATAC
AAGGCTGTTAGAGAGATAATTGGAATTAATTTGACTGTAAACACAAAGATATTAGTACAAAATACGTGAC
GTAGAAAGTAATAATTTCTTGGGTAGTTTGCAGTTTTAAAATTATGTTTTAAAATGGACTATCATATGCT
TACCGTAACTTGAAAGTATTTCGATTTCTTGGCTTTATATATCTTGTGGAAAGGACGAAACACCGATCTC
AGAGAATCATTACAAGTTTTAGAGCTAGAAATAGCAAGTTAAAATAAGGCTAGTCCGTTATCAACTTGAA
AAAGTGGCACCGAGTCGGTGCTTTTTTTCATGGTCATAGCTGTTTCCTCATGGTAAAACGACGGCCAGTG
AGGGCCTATTTCCCATGATTCCTTCATATTTGCATATACGATACAAGGCTGTTAGAGAGATAATTGGAAT
TAATTTGACTGTAAACACAAAGATATTAGTACAAAATACGTGACGTAGAAAGTAATAATTTCTTGGGTAG
TTTGCAGTTTTAAAATTATGTTTTAAAATGGACTATCATATGCTTACCGTAACTTGAAAGTATTTCGATT
TCTTGGCTTTATATATCTTGTGGAAAGGACGAAACACCGAGGGAATGTATGATCCTGGGGTTTTAGAGCT
AGAAATAGCAAGTTAAAATAAGGCTAGTCCGTTATCAACTTGAAAAAGTGGCACCGAGTCGGTGCTTTTT
TTCATGGTCATAGCTGTTTCCTGGACGTAAAACGACGGCCAGTGAGGGCCTATTTCCCATGATTCCTTCA
TATTTGCATATACGATACAAGGCTGTTAGAGAGATAATTGGAATTAATTTGACTGTAAACACAAAGATAT
TAGTACAAAATACGTGACGTAGAAAGTAATAATTTCTTGGGTAGTTTGCAGTTTTAAAATTATGTTTTAA
AATGGACTATCATATGCTTACCGTAACTTGAAAGTATTTCGATTTCTTGGCTTTATATATCTTGTGGAAA
GGACGAAACACCGTTTAAGAGGAAGATATCTTGGTTTTAGAGCTAGAAATAGCAAGTTAAAATAAGGCTA
GTCCGTTATCAACTTGAAAAAGTGGCACCGAGTCGGTGCTTTTTTTCTGGTCATAGCTGTTTCCTCCAGG
TAAAACGACGGCCAGTGAGTGCCTATTTCCCATGATTCCTTCATATTTGCATATACGATACAAGGCTGTT
AGAGAGATAATTGGAATTAATTTGACTGTAAACACAAAGATATTAGTACAAAATACGTGACGTAGAAAGT
AATAATTTCTTGGGTAGTTTGCAGTTTTAAAATTATGTTTTAAAATGGACTATCATATGCTTACCGTAAC
TTGAAAGTATTTCGATTTCTTGGCTTTATATATCTTGTGGAAAGGACGAAACACCGCCCAGCACTTTGGG
GTTTTAGAGCTAGAAATAGCAAGTTAAAATAAGGCTAGTCCGTTATCAACTTGAAAAAGTGGCACCGAGT
CGGTGCTTTTTTTCATGGTCATAGCTGTTTCCTTGTTGTAAAACGACGGCCAGTGAGGGCCTATTTCCCA
TGATTCCTTCATATTTGCATATACGATACAAGGCTGTTAGAGAGATAATTGGAATTAATTTGACTGTAAA
CACAAAGATATTAGTACAAAATACGTGACGTAGAAAGTAATAATTTCTTGGGTAGTTTGCAGTTTTAAAA
TTATGTTTTAAAATGGACTATCATATGCTTACCGTAACTTGAAAGTATTTCGATTTCTTGGCTTTATATA
TCTTGTGGAAAGGACGAAACACCGGCCTCCCAAAGTGCGTTTTAGAGCTAGAAATAGCAAGTTAAAATAA
GGCTAGTCCGTTATCAACTTGAAAAAGTGGCACCGAGTCGGTGCTTTTTTTCATGGTCATAGCTGTTTCC
TAACGAGCGGCCGCAGGAACCCCTAGTGATGGAGTTGGCCACTCCCTCTCTGCGCGCTCGCTCGCTCACT
GAGGCCGGGCGACCAAAGGTCGCCCGACGCCCAATTCCGATCATATTCAATAACCCTTAATATAACTTCG
TATAATGTATGCTATACGAAGTTATTAGGTCTGAAGAGGAGTTTACGTCCAGCCAAGCTTAGGATCTCGA
CCTCGAAATTCTACCGGGTAGGGGAGGCGCTTTTCCCAAGGCAGTCTGGAGCATGCGCTTTAGCAGCCCC
GCTGGGCACTTGGCGCTACACAAGTGGCCTCTGGCCTCGCACACATTCCACATCCACCGGTAGGCGCCAA
CCGGCTCCGTTCTTTGGTGGCCCCTTCGCGCCACCTTCTACTCCTCCCCTAGTCAGGAAGTTCCCCCCCG
CCCCGCAGCTCGCGTCGTGCAGGACGTGACAAATGGAAGTAGCACGTCTCACTAGTCTCGTGCAGATGGA
CAGCACCGCTGAGCAATGGAAGCGGGTAGGCCTTTGGGGCAGCGGCCAATAGCAGCTTTGCTCCTTCGCT
TTCTGGGCTCAGAGGCTGGGAAGGGGTGGGTCCGGGGGCGGGCTCAGGGGCGGGCTCAGGGGCGGGGCGG
GCGCCCGAAGGTCCTCCGGAGGCCCGGCATTCTGCACGCTTCAAAAGCGCACGTCTGCCGCGCTGTTCTC
CTCTTCCTCATCTCCGGGCCTTTCGACCTGCATCCATCTAGATCTCGAGCAGCTGAAGCTTACCATGACC
GAGTACAAGCCCACGGTGCGCCTCGCCACCCGCGACGACGTCCCCAGGGCCGTACGCACCCTCGCCGCCG
CGTTCGCCGACTACCCCGCCACGCGCCACACCGTCGATCCGGACCGCCACATCGAGCGGGTCACCGAGCT
GCAAGAACTCTTCCTCACGCGCGTCGGGCTCGACATCGGCAAGGTGTGGGTCGCGGACGACGGCGCCGCG
GTGGCGGTCTGGACCACGCCGGAGAGCGTCGAAGCGGGGGCGGTGTTCGCCGAGATCGGCCCGCGCATGG
CCGAGTTGAGCGGTTCCCGGCTGGCCGCGCAGCAACAGATGGAAGGCCTCCTGGCGCCGCACCGGCCCAA
GGAGCCCGCGTGGTTCCTGGCCACCGTCGGCGTCTCGCCCGACCACCAGGGCAAGGGTCTGGGCAGCGCC
GTCGTGCTCCCCGGAGTGGAGGCGGCCGAGCGCGCCGGGGTGCCCGCCTTCCTGGAGACCTCCGCGCCCC
ACAACCTCCCCTTCTACGAGCGGCTCGGCTTCACCGTCACCGCCGACGTCGAGGTGCCCGAAGGACCGCG
CACCTGGTGCATGACCCGCAAGCCCGGTGCCTGACGCCCGCCCCACGACCCGCAGCGCCCGACCGAAAGG
AGCGCACGACCCCATGCATCGATAAGCTGATCCTCACAGGCCGCACCCAGCTTTTCTTCCGTTGCCCCAG
TAGCATCTCTGTCTGGTGACCTTGAAGAGGAAGAGGAGGGGTCCCGAGAATCCCCATCCCTACCGTCCAG
CAAAAAGGGGGACGAGGAATTTGAGGCCTGGCTTGAGGCTCAGGACGCAAATCTTGAGGATGTTCAGCGG
GAGTTTTCCGGGCTGCGAGTAATTGGTGATGAGGACGAGGATGGTTCGGAGGATGGGGAATTTTCAGACC
TGGATCTGTCTGACAGCGACCATGAAGGGGATGAGGGTGGGGGGGCTGTTGGAGGGGGCAGGAGTCTGCA
CTCCCTGTATTCACTGAGCGTCGTCTAATAAAGATGTCTATTGATCTCTTTTAGTGTGAATCATGTCTGA
CGAGGGGCCAGGTACAGGACCTGGAAATGGCCTAGGAGAGAAGGGAGACACATCTGGACCAGAAGGCTCC
GGCGGCAGTGGACCTCAAAGAAGAGGGGGTGATAACCATGGACGAGGACGGGGAAGAGGACGAGGACGAG
GAGGCGGAAGACCAGGAGCCCCGGGCGGCTCAGGATCAGGGCCAAGACATAGAGATGGTGTCCGGAGACC
CCAAAAACGTCCAAGTTGCATTGGCTGCAAAGGGACCCACGGTGGAACAGGAGCAGGAGCAGGAGCGGGA
GGGGCAGGAGCAGGAGGGGCAGGAGCAGGAGGAGGGGCAGGAGCAGGAGGAGGGGCAGGAGGGGCAGGAG
GGGSAGGAGGGGSAGGAGSAGGAGGAGGGGSAGGAGSAGGAGGAGGGGSAGGAGGRGSAGGAGGGGSAGG
AGSAGGAGGAGGGGSAGGAGSAGGAGGAGGGGSAGGAGGGGSAGGAGSAGGAGGAGGGGSAGGAGGGGSA
GGAGGGGSAGGAGSAGGAGGAGGGGCAGGAGSAGGAGGAGGGGCAGGAGGGGCAGGAGSAGGAGGAGGGG
CAGGAGGGGCAGGAGGGGCAGGAGCAGGAGGAGGGGCAGGAGCAGGAGGGGCAGGAGGGGCAGGAGGGGS
AGGAGCAGGAGGGGCAGGAGCAGGAGGAGGGGCAGGAGGGGCAGGAGGGGCAGGAGCAGGAGGGGCAGGA
GCAGGAGGGGCAGGAGCAGGAGGGGSAGGAGCAGGAGGGGSAGGAGGGGSAGGAGSAGGAGGGGSAGGAG
GGGSAGGAGSAGGAGGGGSAGGAGGGGSAGGAGSAGGAGGAGGGGSAGGAGGGGSAGGAGSAGGAGGAGG
GGSAGGAGGGGSAGGAGSAGGAGGGGSAGGAGGGGSAGGAGSAGGAGGGGSAGGAGGGGSAGGAGSAGGA
GGGGSAGGAGGGGSAGGAGCAGGAGGAGGGGCAGGAGCAGGAGGGGCAGGAGCAGGAGGTGGAGGCCGGG
GTCGAGGAGGCAGTGGAGGCCGGGGTCGAGGAGGTAGTGGAGGCCGGGGTCGAGGAGGTAGTGGAGGCCG
CCGGGGTAGAGGACGTGAAAGAGCCAGGGGGGGAAGTCGTGAAAGAGCCAGGGGGAGAGGTCGTGGACGT
GGAGAAAAGAGGCCCAGGAGTCCCAGTAGTCAGTCATCATCATCCGGGTCTCCACCGCGCAGGCCCCCTC
CAGGTAGAAGGCCATTTTTCCACCCTGTAGGGGAAGCCGATTATTTTGAATACCACCAAGAAGGTGGCCC
AGATGGTGAGCCTGACGTGCCCCCGGGAGCGATAGAGCAGGGCCCCGCAGATGACCCAGGAGAAGGCCCA
AGCACTGGACCCCGGGGTCAGGGTGATGGAGGCAGGCGCAAAAAAGGAGGGTGGTTTGGAAAGCATCGTG
GTCAAGGAGGTTCCAACCCGAAATTTGAGAACATTGCAGAAGGTTTAAGAGCTCTCCTGGCTAGGAGTCA
CGTAGAAAGGACTACCGACGAAGGAACTTGGGTCGCCGGTGTGTTCGTATATGGAGGTAGTAAGACCTCC
CTTTACAACCTAAGGCGAGGAACTGCCCTTGCTATTCCACAATGTCGTCTTACACCATTGAGTCGTCTCC
CCTTTGGAATGGCCCCTGGACCCGGCCCACAACCTGGCCCGCTAAGGGAGTCCATTGTCTGTTATTTCAT
GGTCTTTTTACAAACTCATATATTTGCTGAGGTTTTGAAGGATGCGATTAAGGACCTTGTTATGACAAAG
CCCGCTCCTACCTGCAATATCAGGGTGACTGTGTGCAGCTTTGACGATGGAGTAGATTTGCCTCCCTGGT
TTCCACCTATGGTGGAAGGGGCTGCCGCGGAGGGTGATGACGGAGATGACGGAGATGAAGGAGGTGATGG
AGATGAGGGTGAGGAAGGGCAGGAGTGATGTAACTTGTTAGGAGACGCCCTCAATCGTATTAAAAGCCGT
GTATTCCCCCGCACTAAAGAATAAATCCCCAGTAGACATCATGCGTGCTGTTGGTGTATTTCTGGCCATC
TGTCTTGTCACCATTTTCGTCCTCCCAACATGGGGCAATTGCCGGAACCCTTAATATAACTTCGTATAAT
GTATGCTATACGAAGTTATTAGGTCCCTCGAAGAGGTTCACTAGCGGATCTCAATTGGGCATACCCATGT
TGTCACGTCACTCAGCTCCGCGCTCAACACCTTCTCGCGTTGGAAAACATTAGCGACATTTACCTGGTGA
GCAATCAGACATGCGACGGCTTTAGCCTGGCCTCCTTAAATTCACCTAAGAATGGGAGCAACCAGCAGGA
AAAGGACAAGCAGCGAAAATTCACGCCCCCTTGGGAGGTGGCGGCATATGCAAAGGATAGCACTCCCACT
CTACTACTGGGTATCATATGCTGACTGTATATGCATGAGGATAGCATATGCTACCCGGATACAGATTAGG
ATAGCATATACTACCCAGATATAGATTAGGATAGCATATGCTACCCAGATATAGATTAGGATAGCCTATG
CTACCCAGATATAAATTAGGATAGCATATACTACCCAGATATAGATTAGGATAGCATATGCTACCCAGAT
ATAGATTAGGATAGCCTATGCTACCCAGATATAGATTAGGATAGCATATGCTACCCAGATATAGATTAGG
ATAGCATATGCTATCCAGATATTTGGGTAGTATATGCTACCCAGATATAAATTAGGATAGCATATACTAC
CCTAATCTCTATTAGGATAGCATATGCTACCCGGATACAGATTAGGATAGCATATACTACCCAGATATAG
ATTAGGATAGCATATGCTACCCAGATATAGATTAGGATAGCCTATGCTACCCAGATATAAATTAGGATAG
CATATACTACCCAGATATAGATTAGGATAGCATATGCTACCCAGATATAGATTAGGATAGCCTATGCTAC
CCAGATATAGATTAGGATAGCATATGCTATCCAGATATTTGGGTAGTATATGCTACCCATGGCAACATTA
GCCCACCGTGCTCTCAGCGACCTCGTGAATATGAGGACCAACAACCCTGTGCTTGGCGCTCAGGCGCAAG
TGTGTGTAATTTGTCCTCCAGATCGCAGCAATCGCGCCCCTATCTTGGCCCGCCCACCTACTTATGCAGG
TATTCCCCGGGGTGCCATTAGTGGTTTTGTGGGCAAGTGGTTTGACCGCAGTGGTTAGCGGGGTTACAAT
CAGCCAAGTTATTACACCCTTATTTTACAGTCCAAAACCGCAGGGCGGCGTGTGGGGGCTGACGCGTGCC
CCCACTCCACAATTTCAAAAAAAAGAGTGGCCACTTGTCTTTGTTTATGGGCCCCATTGGCGTGGAGCCC
CGTTTAATTTTCGGGGGTGTTAGAGACAACCAGTGGAGTCCGCTGCTGTCGGCGTCCACTCTCTTTCCCC
TTGTTACAAATAGAGTGTAACAACATGGTTCACCTGTCTTGGTCCCTGCCTGGGACACATCTTAATAACC
CCAGTATCATATTGCACTAGGATTATGTGTTGCCCATAGCCATAAATTCGTGTGAGATGGACATCCAGTC
TTTACGGCTTGTCCCCACCCCATGGATTTCTATTGTTAAAGATATTCAGAATGTTTCATTCCTACACTAG
TATTTATTGCCCAAGGGGTTTGTGAGGGTTATATTGGTGTCATAGCACAATGCCACCACTGAACCCCCCG
TCCAAATTTTATTCTGGGGGCGTCACCTGAAACCTTGTTTTCGAGCACCTCACATACACCTTACTGTTCA
CAACTCAGCAGTTATTCTATTAGCTAAACGAAGGAGAATGAAGAAGCAGGCGAAGATTCAGGAGAGTTCA
CTGCCCGCTCCTTGATCTTCAGCCACTGCCCTTGTGACTAAAATGGTTCACTACCCTCGTGGAATCCTGA
CCCCATGTAAATAAAACCGTGACAGCTCATGGGGTGGGAGATATCGCTGTTCCTTAGGACCCTTTTACTA
ACCCTAATTCGATAGCATATGCTTCCCGTTGGGTAACATATGCTATTGAATTAGGGTTAGTCTGGATAGT
ATATACTACTACCCGGGAAGCATATGCTACCCGTTTAGGGTTAACAAGGGGGCCTTATAAACACTATTGC
TAATGCCCTCTTGAGGGTCCGCTTATCGGTAGCTACACAGGCCCCTCTGATTGACGTTGGTGTAGCCTCC
CGTAGTCTTCCTGGGCCCCTGGGAGGTACATGTCCCCCAGCATTGGTGTAAGAGCTTCAGCCAAGAGTTA
CACATAAAGGCAATGTTGTGTTGCAGTCCACAGACTGCAAAGTCTGCTCCAGGATGAAAGCCACTCAGTG
TTGGCAAATGTGCACATCCATTTATAAGGATGTCAACTACAGTCAGAGAACCCCTTTGTGTTTGGTCCCC
CCCCGTGTCACATGTGGAACAGGGCCCAGTTGGCAAGTTGTACCAACCAACTGAAGGGATTACATGCACT
GCCCCGCGAAGAAGGGGCAGAGATGTCGTAGTCAGGTTTAGTTCGTCCGGGGCGGGGATCGATCCTCTAG
TAAGGGATTTTGCCGATTTCGGTCTATTGGTTAAAAAATGAGCTGATTTAACAAAAATTTAACGCGAATT
TTAACAAAATATTAACGTTTACAATTTTATGGTGCACTCTCAGTACAATCTGCTCTGATGCCGCATAGTT
AAGCCAGCCCCGACACCCGCCAACACCCGCTGACGCGCCCTGACGGGCTTGTCTGCTCCCGGCATCCGCT
TACAGACAAGCTGTGACCGTCTCCGGGAGCTGCATGTGTCAGAGGTTTTCACCGTCATCACCGAAACGCG
CGAGACGAAAGGGCCTCGTGATACGCCTATTTTTATAGGTTAATGTCATGATAATAATGGTTTCTTAGAC
GTCAGGTGGCACTTTTCGGGGAAATGTGCGCGGAACCCCTATTTGTTTATTTTTCTAAATACATTCAAAT
ATGTATCCGCTCATGAGACAATAACCCTGATAAATGCTTCAATAATATTGAAAAAGGAAGAGTATGAGTA
TTCAACATTTCCGTGTCGCCCTTATTCCCTTTTTTGCGGCATTTTGCCTTCCTGTTTTTGCTCACCCAGA
AACGCTGGTGAAAGTAAAAGATGCTGAAGATCAGTTGGGTGCACGAGTGGGTTACATCGAACTGGATCTC
AACAGCGGTAAGATCCTTGAGAGTTTTCGCCCCGAAGAACGTTTTCCAATGATGAGCACTTTTAAAGTTC
TGCTATGTGGCGCGGTATTATCCCGTATTGACGCCGGGCAAGAGCAACTCGGTCGCCGCATACACTATTC
TCAGAATGACTTGGTTGAGTACTCACCAGTCACAGAAAAGCATCTTACGGATGGCATGACAGTAAGAGAA
TTATGCAGTGCTGCCATAACCATGAGTGATAACACTGCGGCCAACTTACTTCTGACAACGATCGGAGGAC
CGAAGGAGCTAACCGCTTTTTTGCACAACATGGGGGATCATGTAACTCGCCTTGATCGTTGGGAACCGGA
GCTGAATGAAGCCATACCAAACGACGAGCGTGACACCACGATGCCTGTAGCAATGGCAACAACGTTGCGC
AAACTATTAACTGGCGAACTACTTACTCTAGCTTCCCGGCAACAATTAATAGACTGGATGGAGGCGGATA
AAGTTGCAGGACCACTTCTGCGCTCGGCCCTTCCGGCTGGCTGGTTTATTGCTGATAAATCTGGAGCCGG
TGAGCGTGGGTCTCGCGGTATCATTGCAGCACTGGGGCCAGATGGTAAGCCCTCCCGTATCGTAGTTATC
TACACGACGGGGAGTCAGGCAACTATGGATGAACGAAATAGACAGATCGCTGAGATAGGTGCCTCACTGA
TTAAGCATTGGTAACTGTCAGACCAAGTTTACTCATATATACTTTAGATTGATTTAAAACTTCATTTTTA
ATTTAAAAGGATCTAGGTGAAGATCCTTTTTGATAATCTCATGACCAAAATCCCTTAACGTGAGTTTTCG
TTCCACTGAGCGTCAGACCCCGTAGAAAAGATCAAAGGATCTTCTTGAGATCCTTTTTTTCTGCGCGTAA
TCTGCTGCTTGCAAACAAAAAAACCACCGCTACCAGCGGTGGTTTGTTTGCCGGATCAAGAGCTACCAAC
TCTTTTTCCGAAGGTAACTGGCTTCAGCAGAGCGCAGATACCAAATACTGTTCTTCTAGTGTAGCCGTAG
TTAGGCCACCACTTCAAGAACTCTGTAGCACCGCCTACATACCTCGCTCTGCTAATCCTGTTACCAGTGG
CTGCTGCCAGTGGCGATAAGTCGTGTCTTACCGGGTTGGACTCAAGACGATAGTTACCGGATAAGGCGCA
GCGGTCGGGCTGAACGGGGGGTTCGTGCACACAGCCCAGCTTGGAGCGAACGACCTACACCGAACTGAGA
TACCTACAGCGTGAGCTATGAGAAAGCGCCACGCTTCCCGAAGGGAGAAAGGCGGACAGGTATCCGGTAA
GCGGCAGGGTCGGAACAGGAGAGCGCACGAGGGAGCTTCCAGGGGGAAACGCCTGGTATCTTTATAGTCC
TGTCGGGTTTCGCCACCTCTGACTTGAGCGTCGATTTTTGTGATGCTCGTCAGGGGGGCGGAGCCTATGG
AAAAACGCCAGCAACGCGGCCTTTTTACGGTTCCTGGCCTTTTGCTGGCCTTTTGCTCACATGTTCTTTC
CTGCGTTATCCCCTGATTCTGTGGATAACCGTATTACCGCCTTTGAGTGAGCTGATACCGCTCGCCGCAG
CCGAACGACCGAGCGCAGCGAGTCAGTGAGCGAGGAAGCGGAAGAGCGCCCAATACGCAAACCGCCTCTC
CCCGCGCGTTGGCCGATTCATTAATGCAGCTGGCACGACAGGTTTCCCGACTGGAAAGCGGGCAGTGAGC
GCAACGCAAT
